Addgene plasmid #145563: pGBW-m4046528
Purpose: Yeast Expression plasmid for SARS-CoV-2 ORF3a protein
Depositing lab: Ginkgo Bioworks & Benjie Chen. Depositing organization: Ginkgo Bioworks.
Backbone
  Vector backbone: AmpR; 2u URA3
  Backbone size w/o insert (bp): 4078
  Vector type: Yeast Expression
  Selectable markers: URA3
Growth in bacteria
  Bacterial resistance: Ampicillin, 100 μg/mL
  Growth temperature: 37°C
  Growth strain: DH5alpha
  Copy number: High Copy
Gene/Insert
  Gene/Insert name: SARS-CoV-2 ORF3a protein
  Species: S. cerevisiae (budding yeast); Severe acute respiratory syndrome coronavirus 2
  Insert size (bp): 821
  Mutation: Saccharomyces cerevisiae recode 1
  Entrez Gene: ORF3a (a.k.a. GU280_gp03)
  Promoter: pTEF1
  Tag / fusion protein: Cleavable thrombin;6xHIS (C terminal on backbone)
  Cloning method: Unknown
Resource information
  A portion of this plasmid was derived from a plasmid made by: GinkgoBioworks
Depositor comments: NCBI Reference Sequence: YP_009724391.1Created by gene synthesis with Not1 site.
How to cite: pGBW-m4046528 was a gift from Ginkgo Bioworks & Benjie Chen (Addgene plasmid # 145563 ; http://n2t.net/addgene:145563 ; RRID:Addgene_145563)
