[The description below was written by a language model from this plasmid's Addgene catalogue record and pLannotate feature annotations shown in this document.]
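Description:
pGBW-m4046528 is an episomal yeast expression plasmid for producing the SARS-CoV-2 ORF3a protein in Saccharomyces cerevisiae. It is an E. coli/yeast shuttle vector. A high-copy ColE1/pUC-type origin and an ampicillin resistance gene (β-lactamase, annotated here as driven by a cat promoter) support propagation and selection in bacteria. The 2μ origin maintains the plasmid at multiple copies in yeast, and the URA3 marker allows selection in uracil auxotrophs and counterselection with 5-FOA. The annotation also detects a short rop-like segment next to AmpR, although the catalogue lists the plasmid as high copy. Short phage and bacterial terminators (T3Te, T7Te, tonB) flank the bacterial origin and the resistance cassette, presumably insulating these modules from read-through transcription.

The payload is a synthetic ORF3a coding sequence based on the NCBI reference protein and recoded for S. cerevisiae codon usage (described as "recode 1"). It lies between the constitutive TEF1 promoter and a CYC1 terminator fragment. According to the catalogue, the backbone supplies a C-terminal thrombin-cleavable 6xHis tag. The feature table does not annotate this tag separately, but there is a short unannotated gap between the ORF and the terminator where it could lie. The tag would permit metal-affinity purification followed by tag removal.

ORF3a is an accessory protein reported to form viroporin-type ion channels on endosomes and lysosomes, and to affect virion egress and host autophagy. The record gives the purpose only as yeast expression of this protein, which would suit protein production or functional studies in yeast.

The annotated sequence is somewhat longer than the sum of the listed backbone and insert sizes.
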