Features (pLannotate 1.2.2; 13 found; start..end, strand, type, name):
     10..417     +  promoter       TEF1 promoter: S. cerevisiae TEF1; promoter for EF-1α
    431..1255    +  CDS            AP3A_SARS2: Experimental evidence at protein level: Swiss-Prot protein existence level 1. Plays a role in virus egress via lysosomal trafficking (PubMed:33157038, PubMed:33422265). Forms homotetrameric ion channels (viroporin) localized at endosomes and lysosomes, that may induce deacidification of lysosomes thereby allowing safe virion egress through lysosomal trafficking (By similarity) (PubMed:33157038, PubMed:33422265). Also blocks formation of autolysosomes through binding and sequestering host TMUB1/HOPS on late endosomes. This prevents fusion of autophagosomes with lysosomes, disrupting autophagy a
   1320..1492    +  terminator     CYC1 terminator (fragment): S. cerevisiae CYC1; transcription terminator for CYC1
   1528..1704    +  promoter       URA3 promoter (fragment): S. cerevisiae URA3
   1705..2508    +  CDS            URA3: orotidine-5'-phosphate decarboxylase, required for uracil biosynthesis; S. cerevisiae URA3; yeast auxotrophic marker, counterselectable with 5-fluoroorotic acid (5-FOA)
   2591..3573    -  rep_origin     2μ ori: yeast 2μ plasmid origin of replication
   3651..3680    +  terminator     T3Te terminator: phage T3 early transcription terminator
   3702..4289    +  rep_origin     ori: high-copy-number ColE1/pMB1/pBR322/pUC origin of replication
   4301..4328    -  terminator     T7Te terminator: phage T7 early transcription terminator
   4352..4543    -  CDS            rop: Rop protein, which maintains plasmids at low copy number; rop
   4544..5404    -  CDS            AmpR: β-lactamase; bla; confers resistance to ampicillin, carbenicillin, and related antibiotics
   5405..5507    -  promoter       cat promoter: promoter of the E. coli cat gene encoding chloramphenicol acetyltransferase
   5508..5539    -  terminator     tonB terminator: bidirectional E. coli tonB-P14 transcription terminator
>Addgene plasmid #145563 | pGBW-m4046528 | depositor full sequence | sequence record 287740 | Full Sequence
GCGGCCGCCCCACACACCATAGCTTCAAAATGTTTCTACTCCTTTTTTACTCTTCCAGATTTTCTCGGAC
TCCGCGCATCGCCGTACCACTTCAAAACACCCAAGCACAGCATACTAAATTTCCCCTCTTTCTTCCTCTA
GGGTGTCGTTAATTACCCGTACTAAAGGTTTGGAAAAGAAAAAAGAGACCGCCTCGTTTCTTTTTCTTCG
TCGAAAAAGGCAATAAAAATTTTTATCACGTTTCTTTTTCTTGAAAATTTTTTTTTTTGATTTTTTTCTC
TTTCGATGACCTCCCATTGATATTTAAGTTAATAAACGGTCTTCAATTTCTCAAGTTTCAGTTTCATTTT
TCTTGTTCTATTACAACTTTTTTTACTTCTTGCTCATTAGAAAGAAAGCATAGCAATCTAATCTAAGTTT
TAATTACAAAATGGACTTATTTATGAGAATATTCACGATCGGCACAGTGACCCTAAAGCAGGGTGAGATT
AAAGATGCTACTCCATCAGATTTCGTTAGGGCAACCGCTACTATCCCCATTCAAGCCAGCTTGCCTTTTG
GTTGGTTGATTGTAGGAGTCGCTCTCTTGGCTGTTTTCCAATCCGCCAGTAAGATCATTACTTTAAAAAA
GAGATGGCAATTGGCGCTTTCTAAGGGTGTTCACTTCGTCTGTAATCTGTTGTTATTGTTTGTCACTGTT
TATTCCCATTTGCTCCTAGTTGCCGCTGGTTTAGAAGCTCCATTCCTGTACTTGTACGCTTTGGTCTATT
TCCTGCAATCTATCAACTTTGTTCGTATCATTATGAGATTGTGGTTGTGCTGGAAATGTCGTTCTAAGAA
CCCGTTGTTATACGACGCTAATTACTTCCTTTGTTGGCACACCAACTGTTACGATTATTGTATTCCATAT
AACTCGGTTACTTCCTCTATAGTTATCACCTCCGGGGACGGTACCACAAGTCCAATTTCAGAACATGACT
ACCAAATTGGTGGTTACACTGAAAAGTGGGAGTCTGGTGTCAAAGATTGCGTAGTGTTACACAGCTATTT
TACTTCTGATTACTACCAGTTGTATAGCACCCAATTGTCCACTGACACCGGAGTGGAACACGTCACATTT
TTCATCTACAATAAGATAGTCGATGAACCTGAAGAACATGTTCAAATACACACTATTGACGGCTCTAGCG
GTGTAGTTAACCCAGTTATGGAACCAATCTATGATGAGCCAACAACAACGACCTCTGTTCCCTTACTCGT
GCCGAGAGGTTCTCACCATCATCACCATCATTAAACAGGCCCCTTTTCCTTTGTCGATATCATGTAATTA
GTTATGTCACGCTTACATTCACGCCCTCCTCCCACATCCGCTCTAACCGAAAAGGAAGGAGTTAGACAAC
CTGAAGTCTAGGTCCCTATTTATTTTTTTTAATAGTTATGTTAGTATTAAGAACGTTATTTATATTTCAA
ATTTTTCTTTTTTTTCTGTACAAAGCGGCCGCCGAACCACTAGTGCACTGCAGTACACGGTTTCCTTGAA
ATTTTTTTGATTCGGTAATCTCCGAACAGAAGGAAGAACGAAGGAAGGAGCACAGACTTAGATTGGTATA
TATACGCATATGTAGTGTTGAAGAAACATGAAATTGCCCAGTATTCTTAACCCAACTGCACAGAACAAAA
ACGTGCAGGAAACGAAGATAAATCATGTCGAAAGCTACATATAAGGAACGTGCTGCTACTCATCCTAGTC
CTGTTGCTGCCAAGCTATTTAATATCATGCACGAAAAGCAAACAAACTTGTGTGCTTCATTGGATGTTCG
TACCACCAAGGAATTACTGGAGTTAGTTGAAGCATTAGGTCCCAAAATTTGTTTACTAAAAACACATGTG
GATATCTTGACTGATTTTTCCATGGAGGGCACAGTTAAGCCGCTAAAGGCATTATCCGCCAAGTACAATT
TTTTACTCTTCGAGGACAGAAAATTTGCTGACATTGGTAATACAGTCAAATTGCAGTACTCTGCGGGTGT
ATACAGAATAGCAGAATGGGCAGACATTACGAATGCACACGGTGTGGTGGGCCCAGGTATTGTTAGCGGT
TTGAAGCAGGCGGCAGAAGAAGTAACAAAGGAACCTAGAGGCCTTTTGATGTTAGCAGAATTGTCATGCA
AGGGCTCCCTATCTACTGGAGAATATACTAAGGGTACTGTTGACATTGCGAAGAGCGACAAAGATTTTGT
TATCGGCTTTATTGCTCAAAGAGACATGGGTGGAAGAGATGAAGGTTACGATTGGTTGATTATGACACCC
GGTGTGGGTTTAGATGACAAGGGAGATGCATTGGGTCAACAGTATAGAACCGTGGATGATGTGGTTTCTA
CAGGATCTGACATTATTATTGTTGGAAGAGGACTATTTGCAAAGGGAAGGGATGCTAAGGTAGAGGGTGA
ACGTTACAGAAAAGCAGGCTGGGAAGCATATTTGAGAAGATGCGGCCAGCAAAACTAAAAAACTGTATTA
TAAGTAAATGCATGTATACTAAACTCACAAATTAGAGCTTCAATTTAATTATATCAGTTATTACCCGAGT
AACGAAGCATCTGTGCTTCATTTTGTAGAACAAAAATGCAACGCGAGAGCGCTAATTTTTCAAACAAAGA
ATCTGAGCTGCATTTTTACAGAACAGAAATGCAACGCGAAAGCGCTATTTTACCAACGAAGAATCTGTGC
TTCATTTTTGTAAAACAAAAATGCAACGCGAGAGCGCTAATTTTTCAAACAAAGAATCTGAGCTGCATTT
TTACAGAACAGAAATGCAACGCGAGAGCGCTATTTTACCAACAAAGAATCTATACTTCTTTTTTGTTCTA
CAAAAATGCATCCCGAGAGCGCTATTTTTCTAACAAAGCATCTTAGATTACTTTTTTTCTCCTTTGTGCG
CTCTATAATGCAGTCTCTTGATAACTTTTTGCACTGTAGGTCCGTTAAGGTTAGAAGAAGGCTACTTTGG
TGTCTATTTTCTCTTCCATAAAAAAAGCCTGACTCCACTTCCCGCGTTTACTGATTACTAGCGAAGCTGC
GGGTGCATTTTTTCAAGATAAAGGCATCCCCGATTATATTCTATACCGATGTGGATTGCGCATACTTTGT
GAACAGAAAGTGATAGCGTTGATGATTCTTCATTGGTCAGAAAATTATGAACGGTTTCTTCTATTTTGTC
TCTATATACTACGTATAGGAAATGTTTACATTTTCGTATTGTTTTCGATTCACTCTATGAATAGTTCTTA
CTACAATTTTTTTGTCTAAAGAGTAATACTAGAGATAAACATAAAAAATGTAGAGGTCGAGTTTAGATGC
AAGTTCAAGGAGCGAAAGGTGGATGGGTAGGTTATATAGGGATATAGCACAGAGATATATAGCAAAGAGA
TACTTTTGAGCAATGTTTGTGGAAGCGGTATTCGCAATATTTTAGTAGCTCGTTACAGTCCGGTGCGTTT
TTGGTTTTTTGAAAGTGCGTCATCAGAGCGCTTTTGGTTTTCAAAAGCGCTCTGAAGTTCCTATACTTTC
TAGCTAGAGAATAGGAACTTCCCGAGCGGCCGCGTGTTACAAGCTTGACTCCAGCGTAACTGGACTGCAA
TCAACTCACTGGCTCACCTTCACGGGTGGGCCTTTCTTCGGTAGAAAATCAAAGGATCTTCTTGAGATCC
TTTTTTTCTGCGCGTAATCTGCTGCTTGCAAACAAAAAAACCACCGCTACCAGCGGTGGTTTGTTTGCCG
GATCAAGAGCTACCAACTCTTTTTCCGAGGTAACTGGCTTCAGCAGAGCGCAGATACCAAATACTGTTCT
TCTAGTGTAGCCGTAGTTAGGCCACCACTTCAAGAACTCTGTAGCACCGCCTACATACCTCGCTCTGCTA
ATCCTGTTACCAGTGGCTGCTGCCAGTGGCGATAAGTCGTGTCTTACCGGGTTGGACTCAAGACGATAGT
TACCGGATAAGGCGCAGCGGTCGGGCTGAACGGGGGGTTCGTGCACACAGCCCAGCTTGGAGCGAACGAC
CTACACCGAACTGAGATACCTACAGCGTGAGCTATGAGAAAGCGCCACGCTTCCCGAAGGGAGAAAGGCG
GACAGGTATCCGGTAAGCGGCAGGGTCGGAACAGGAGAGCGCACGAGGGAGCTTCCAGGGGTAAACGCCT
GGTATCTTTATAGTCCTGTCGGGTTTCGCCACCTCTGACTTGAGCATCGATTTTTGTGATGCTCGTCAGG
GGGGCGGAGCCTATGGAAAAACGCCAGCAACGCAGAAAGGCCCACCCGAAGGTGAGCCAGGTGATTACAT
TTGGGCCCTCATCAGAGGTTTTCACCGTCATCACCGAAACGCGCGAGGCAGCTGCGGTAAAGCTCATCAG
CGTGGTCGTGAAGCGATTCACAGATGTCTGCCTGTTCATCCGCGTCCAGCTCGTTGAGTTTCTCCAGAAG
CGTTAATGTCTGGCTTCTGATAAAGCGGGCCATGTTAAGGGCGGTTTTTTCCTGTTTGGTCACTTACCAA
TGCTTAATCAGTGAGGCACCTATCTCAGCGATCTGTCTATTTCGTTCATCCATAGTTGCCTGACTCCCCG
TCGTGTAGATAACTACGATGCGGGAGGGCTTACCATCTGGCCCCAGTGCTGCAATGATACCGCGAGACCC
ACGCTCACCGGCTCCAGATTTATCAGCAATAAACCAGCCAGCCGGGAGGGCCGAGCGCAGAAGTGATCCT
GCAACTTTATCCGCCTCCATCCAGTCTATTAATTGTTGCCGGGAAGCTAGAGTAAGTAGTTCGCCAGTTA
ATAGTTTGCGCAACGTTGTTGCCATTGCTACAGGCATCGTGGTGTCACGCTCGTCGTTTGGTATGGCTTC
ATTCAGCTCCGGTTCCCAACGATCAAGGCGAGTTACATGATCCCCCATGTTGTGCAAAAAAGCGGTTAGC
TCCTTCGGTCCTCCGATCGTTGCCAGAAGTAAGTTGGCCGCAGTGTTATCACTCATGGTTATGGCAGCAC
TGCATAATTCTCTTACTGTCATGCCATCCGTGAGATGCTTTTCTGTGACTGGTGAGTACTCAACCAAGTC
ATTCTGAGAATAGTGTATGCGGCGACCGAGTTGCTCTTGCCCGGCGTCAATACGGGATAATACCGCGCCA
CATAGCAGAACTTTAAAAGTGCTCATCATTGGAAAACGTTCTTCGGGGCGTAAACTCTCAAGGATCTTAC
CGCTGTTGAGATCCAGTTCGATGTAACCCACTCGTGCACCCAACTGATCTTCAGCATCTTTTACTTTCAC
CAGCGTTTCTGGGTGAGCAAAAACAGGAAGGCAAAATGCCGCAAAAAAGGGAATAAGGGCGACACGGAAA
TGTTGAATACTCATTTTAGCTTCCTTAGCTCCTGAAAATCTCGATAACTCAAAAAATACGCCCGGTAGTG
ATCTTATTTCATTATGGTGAAAGTTGGAACCTCTTACGTGCCGATCAAGTCAAAAGCCTCCGGTCGGAGG
CTTTTGACTTTCTGCTATGGAGGTCAGGTATGATTTAAATGGTCAGTTAGA
